>Addgene plasmid #41554 | pEF-Bos MAL Flag | depositor partial sequence | sequence record 55523 | Insert sequence with some flanking EF-BOS sequence
TGCTGCAGGGAGCTCAAAATGGAGGACGCGGCGCTCGGGAGAGCGGGCGGGTGAGTCACCCACACAAAGG
AAAAGGGCCTTTCCGTCCTCAGCCGTCGCTTCATGTGACTCCACGGAGTACCGGGCGCCGTCCAGGCACC
TCGATTAGTTCTCGTGCTTTTGGAGTACGTCGTCTTTAGGTTGGGGGGAGGGGTTTTATGCGATGGAGTT
TCCCCACACTGAGTGGGTGGAGACTGAAGTTAGGCCAGCTTGGCACTTGATGTAATTCTCCTTGGAATTT
GCCCTTTTTGAGTTTGGATCTTGGTTCATTCTCAAGCCTCAGACAGTGGTTCAAAGTTTTTTTCTTCCAT
TTCAGGTGTCGTGAGGAATTCTCTAGAGATCCCTCGACCTCGAGTATGGCATCATCGACCTCCCTCCCAG
CTCCTGGCTCTCGGCCTAAGAAGCCTCTAGGCAAGATGGCTGACTGGTTCAGGCAGACCCTGCTGAAGAA
GCCCAAGAAGAGGCCCAACTCCCCAGAAAGCACCTCCAGCGATGCTTCACAGCCTACCTCACAGGACARC
CCACTACCCCCAAGCCTCAGCTCAGTCACGTCTCCCAGCCTGCCACCCACACATGCGAGTGACAGTGGCA
GTAGTCGCTGGAGCAAAGACTATGACGTCTGCGTGTGCCACAGTGAGGAAGACCTGGTGGCCGCCCAGGA
CCTGGTCTCCTACTTGGAAGGCAGCACTGCCAGCCTGCGCTGCTTCCTGCAACTCCGGGATGCAACCCCA
GGCGGCGCTATAGTGTCCGAGCTGTGCCAGGCACTGAGCAGTAGTCACTGCCGGGTGCTGCTCATCACGC
CGGGCTTCCTTCAGGACCCCTGGTGCAAGTACCAGATGCTGCAGGCCCTGACCGAGGCTCCAGGGGCCGA
GGGCTGCACCATCCCCCTGCTGTCGGGCCTCAGCAGAGCTGCCTACCCACCTGAGCTCCGATTCATGTAC
TACGTCGATGGCAGGGGCCCTGATGGTGGCTTTCGTCAAGTCAAAGAAGCTGTCATGCGTTGTAAGCTAC
TACAGGAGGGAGAAGGGGAACGGGATTCAGCTACAGTATCTGATCTACTTGGATCCATTGAAGGAAGGAT
CGTCAAGGACTACAAGGACGACGATGACAAGCACCACCACCACCACCACTGAGCGGCCGCGACTCTAGAG
TGAGGGTCCCCACCTGGGACCCTTGAGAGTATCAGGTCTCCCACGTGGGAGACAAGAAATCCCTGTTTAA
TATTTAAACAGCAGTGTTCCCCATCTGGGTCCTTGCACCCCTCACTCTGGCCTCAGCCGACTGCA
