>Addgene plasmid #41554 | pEF-Bos MAL Flag | addgene partial sequence | sequence record 56667 | G-CSF-R 5'-GATGGGGAACACTGCTGTTTA-3'
ATTTCTTGTCTCCCACGTGGGAGACCTGATACTCTCAAGGGTCCCAGGTGGGGACCCTCACTCTAGAGTC
GCGGCCGCTCAGTGGTGGTGGTGGTGGTGCTTGTCATCGTCGTCCTTGTAGTCCTTGACGATCCTTCCTT
CAATGGATCCAAGTAGATCAGATACTGTAGCTGAATCCCGTTCCCCTTCTCCCTCCTGTAGTAGCTTACA
ACGCATGACAGCTTCTTTGACTTGACGAAAGCCACCATCAGGGCCCCTGCCATCGACGTAGTACATGAAT
CGGAGCTCAGGTGGGTAGGCAGCTCTGCTGAGGCCCGACAGCAGGGGGATGGTGCAGCCCTCGGCCCCTG
GAGCCTCGGTCAGGGCCTGCAGCATCTGGTACTTGCACCAGGGGTCCTGAAGGAAGCCCGGCGTGATGAG
CAGCACCCGGCAGTGACTACTGCTCAGTGCCTGGCACAGCTCGGACACTATAGCGCCGCCTGGGGTTGCA
TCCCGGAGTTGCAGGAAGCAGCGCAGGCTGGCAGTGCTGCCTTCCAAGTAGGAGACCAGGTCCTGGGCGG
CCACCAGGTCTTCCTCACTGTGGCACACGCAGACGTCATAGTCTTTGCTCCAGCGACTACTGCCACTGTC
ACTCGCATGTGTGGGTGGCAGGCTGGGAGACGTGACTGAGCTGAGGCTTGGGGGTAGTGGGTTGTCCTGT
GAGGTAGGCTGTGAAGCATCGCTGGAGGTGCTTTCTGGGGAGTTGGGCCTCTTCTTGGGCTTCTTCAGCA
GGGTCTGCCTGAACCAGTCAGCCATCTTGCCTAGAGGCTTCTTAGGCCGAGAGCCAGGAGCTGGGAGGGA
GGTCGATGATGCCATACTCGAGGTCGAGGGATCTCTAGAGAATTCCTCACGACACCTGAAATGGAAGAAA
AAAACTTTGAACCACTGTCTGAGGCTTGAGA
