[The description below was written by a language model from this plasmid's Addgene catalogue record.]
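Description:
pEF-Bos MAL Flag is a mammalian expression plasmid built on the pEF-Bos backbone, a vector that uses the strong, constitutive human EF1a promoter to drive high-level expression in a broad range of mammalian cell types after transfection. The complete plasmid is about 6.4 kb, of which the backbone accounts for roughly 5.7 kb. It is propagated in E. coli under ampicillin selection. The record does not state the origin of replication or copy number, and it lists no mammalian selection marker, so the plasmid is best regarded as a tool for transient expression.

The insert is a roughly 0.7 kb coding sequence for human MAL, also known as TIRAP or MyD88 adapter-like protein. MAL is a TIR domain-containing adapter that acts downstream of Toll-like receptors. The sequence was PCR-amplified from a human peripheral blood mononuclear cell cDNA library and cloned between XhoI at the 5′ end and BamHI at the 3′ end, with both sites preserved. The backbone supplies in-frame C-terminal Flag and 6xHis tags, which allow the protein to be detected, immunoprecipitated or affinity-purified without a MAL-specific antibody. A downstream NotI site can be used in place of BamHI to excise the coding sequence together with its tags. The 3′ sequencing primer is named for G-CSF, which suggests G-CSF-derived sequence lies downstream of the insert.

The plasmid comes from work on the IRF3 signalling pathway and the kinases IKKepsilon and TBK1. That context fits its use for overexpressing tagged MAL in cultured cells to study innate immune adapter signalling, for example in reporter or protein-interaction experiments.
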