Addgene plasmid #41554: pEF-Bos MAL Flag
Depositing lab: Kate Fitzgerald & Tom Maniatis. Depositing organization: Harvard University. Publication: IKKepsilon and TBK1 are essential components of the IRF3 signaling pathway. Fitzgerald KA, McWhirter SM, Faia KL, Rowe DC, Latz E, Golenbock DT, Coyle AJ, Liao SM, Maniatis T. Nat Immunol. 2003 May;4(5):491-6. 10.1038/ni921 PubMed 12692549.
Backbone
  Vector backbone: pEF-Bos
  Backbone manufacturer: Mizushima and Nagata (Osaka Bioscience Institute, Japan, 1990) (PMID: 1698283)
  Backbone size w/o insert (bp): 5685
  Total vector size (bp): 6397
  Vector type: Mammalian Expression
Growth in bacteria
  Bacterial resistance: Ampicillin, 100 μg/mL
  Growth temperature: 37°C
  Growth strain: DH5alpha
  Copy number: Unknown
Gene/Insert
  Gene/Insert name: MAL (alt names: TIRAP; MyD88 adapter–like protein; TIR domain–containing adapter protein)
  Species: H. sapiens (human)
  Insert size (bp): 712
  GenBank ID: NM_148910.2 NP_683708.1
  Entrez Gene: TIRAP (a.k.a. BACTS1, Mal, MyD88-2, wyatt)
  Promoter: EF1a
  Tag / fusion protein: Flag (C terminal on backbone); 6xHis (C terminal on backbone)
  Cloning method: Restriction Enzyme; 5′ cloning site XhoI (not destroyed); 3′ cloning site BamHI (not destroyed)
  Sequencing primers: 5′ EF-1aF; 3′ G-CSF-R (GATGGGGAACACTGCTGTTTA)
Terms and licenses: Academic/Nonprofit Terms; Industry Terms: Not Available to Industry
Depositor comments: The depositing lab generated pEF-Bos MAL Flag from a human peripheral blood mononuclear cell (PBMC) complementary DNA library by PCR amplification and cloning. It was cloned with XhoI at the 5' end and BamHI at the 3' end. NotI can be used at the 3' end to excise the tagged CDS. The depositor's provided sequence includes some flanking EF-BOS sequence. The construct also contains a HIS tag.
How to cite: pEF-Bos MAL Flag was a gift from Kate Fitzgerald & Tom Maniatis (Addgene plasmid # 41554 ; http://n2t.net/addgene:41554 ; RRID:Addgene_41554)
